>Addgene plasmid #39290 | pFA6a-kanMX6-P41nmt1-GFP | addgene partial sequence | sequence record 51121 | SP6 5'-ATTTAGGTGACACTATAG-3'
GCTGCAGGTCGACGGATCTATATTACCCTGTTATCCCTAGCGGATCTGCCGGTAGAGGTGTGGTCAATAA
GAGCGACCTCATACTATACCTGAGAAAGCAACCTGACCTACAGGAAAGAGTTACTCAAGAATAAGAATTT
TCGTTTTAAAACCTAAGAGTCACTTTAAAATTTGTATACACTTATTTTTTTTATAACTTATTTAATAATA
AAAATCATAAATCATAAGAAATTCGCTTATTTAGAAGTGGCGCGCCCTATTTGTATAGTTCATCCATGCC
ATGTGTAATCCCAGCAGCTGTTACAAACTCAAGAAGGACCATGTGGTCTCTCTTTTCGTTGGGATCTTTC
GAAAGGGCAGATTGTGTGGACAGGTAATGGTTGTCTGGTAAAAGGACAGGGCCATCGCCAATTGGAGTAT
TTTGTTGATAATGGTCTGCTAGTTGAACGCTTCCATCTTCAATGTTGTGTCTAATTTTGAAGTTAACTTT
GATTCCATTCTTTTGTTTGTCTGCCATGATGTATACATTGTGTGAGTTATAGTTGTATTCCAATTTGTGT
CCAAGAATGTTTCCATCTTCTTTAAAATCAATACCTTTTAACTCGATTCTATTAACAAGGGTATCACCTT
CAAACTTGACTTCAGCACGTGTCTTGTAGTTCCCGTCATCTTTGAAAAATATAGTTCTTTCCTGTACATA
ACCTTCGGGCATGGCACTCTTGAAAAAGTCATGCCGTTTCATATGATCTGGGTATCTTGAAAAGCATTGA
ACACCATAAGTGAAAGTAGTGACAAGTGTTGGCCATGGAACAGGTAGTTTTCCAGTAGTGCAAATAAATT
TAAGGGTAAGTTTT
