>Addgene plasmid #39290 | pFA6a-kanMX6-P41nmt1-GFP | addgene partial sequence | sequence record 51160 | Kan-R 5'-ATCGCGAGCCCATTTATACC-3'
CGCGGCCTCGAAACGTGAGTCTTTTCCTTACCCATGGTTGTTTATGTTCGGATGTGATGTGAGAACTGTA
TCCTAGCAAGATTTTAAAAGGAAGTATATGAAAGAAGAACCTCAGTGGCAAATCCTAACCTTTTATATTT
CTCTACAGGGGCGCGGCGTGGGGACAATTCAACGCGTCTGTGAGGGGAGCGTTTCCCTGCTCGCAGGTCT
GCAGCGAGGAGCCGTAATTTTTGCTTCGCGCCGTGCGGCCATCAAAATGTATGGATGCAAATGATTATAC
ATGGGGATGTATGGGCTAAATGTACGGGCGACAGTCACATCATGCCCCTGAGCTGCGCACGTCAAGACTG
TCAAGGAGGGTATTCTGGGCCTCCATGTCGCTGGCCGGGTGACCCGGCGGGGACGAGGCAAGCTAAACAG
ATCTCGCCATAAAAGACAGAATAAGTCATCAGCGGTTGTTTCATTTCCTATATTTTTTTTTTATTTTTTT
ATTTTTTAATAAGGGAAAATTTAACGTCTAAGGATACAGAAGATTGTTAGCACATTAAAGTAATAAAGGC
TTAAGTAGTAAGTGCCTTAGCATGTTATTGTATTTCAAAGGACATAATCTAAAATAATAACAATATCATT
TCTCACAAGTTATTCAATTTTCTTTTTTTTTTCTAATAATATCAAGAATGTATTATTTGTTTGACATAAG
TCAACTAATTTATTTAATATGCTGGATTAATCTTGCAGACATGTAAATTAACAAGTTTTAGTCAAATAAC
GTTGAAGTTTCAATGAACTCAAATAATTTCTCTTTTTTTTTATAT
