>Addgene plasmid #39290 | pFA6a-kanMX6-P41nmt1-GFP | addgene partial sequence | sequence record 51596 | GFPfusionRev 5'-CTCCACTGACAGAAAATTTG-3'
ACCATCTATTCACAGAATTGGGACAACTCCAGTGAAAAGTTCTTCTCCTTTACTGTTAATTAAAGACATG
ATTTAACAAAGCGACTATAAGTCAGAAAGTGAGAATGAGATTGAAATAATTAATTCAACTTATTCAATTG
ATGATATGCCAGGATTCCTCTTCCTTTATCTTCAATGTTTCGATTAACAGGTCCATTATCCGGTTTTTAG
TTTCGCTGCACATTGCCGAATGACAATCGGATTCCTTTAAGCTTTGCTTTTGCCCTGTTTTCTCTCCCCA
GTAATCGTTGGGTGACTGAACCATCCAGTAGCCGAGAGTTACGTTTTTCCTGATTTAATAAATATCCATA
TCTATTTGTCTCGTGGTGTTTTACAGCAACTAACCGAAATTACTATTTTGCATCATCCAACCATAAAGAG
ACAACAATAATTCTAGAAAACATATAACAAGTGTTTTTTTCTATTTACGTCTCATACGCAAAGTCCACTT
TACCATGTTTTGGAAACTTGTACCCAACCATTCATTTTTCGATTTTGTAATGAGGCTCTTTTCTTCTAAC
AATCATTGAGGTCATTATCATGTGTCCTCACCTATTGTTTAAATTGAGGCTTGCGCTATTCCCAAAATTG
TGGGTATTATTTTCATATATCAGTATCTGCAATTTCGGTTCAACTTTCTTATCAAGAAAGAGGATTAATT
TCTTAACAAAAACCTTCTTTGTTTTATAACGCTGATTTTTGTATTATTTGGCGACCAAGGTTATAAGTGA
TCCAATCCAAATGTCATAACTTCAGTTGATCCCTGCGGAAAATATAAATCAGATTATGGTTATATAAAAA
AAAAGAGAAATTATTTGAGTTCATTGAAACTTCAACGTTATTTGACTAAAACTTGTTAATTTACATGTCT
GCAAGAT
