[The description below was written by a language model from this plasmid's Addgene catalogue record.]
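Description:
pFA6a-kanMX6-P41nmt1-GFP is a yeast genomic targeting plasmid built on the pFA6a backbone. It serves as a PCR template module for modifying chromosomal genes in the fission yeast Schizosaccharomyces pombe, rather than as a vector that replicates in yeast. It is propagated in E. coli under ampicillin selection. The record does not list a yeast origin of replication, which fits its role as a source of linear targeting fragments that integrate by homologous recombination. The record gives no feature table, so the layout described here comes only from the catalogue fields.

The module combines a selectable marker with a regulatable promoter and an N-terminal tag. The kanMX6 cassette consists of a kanamycin resistance gene flanked by the promoter and terminator of the Ashbya gossypii translation elongation factor 1α gene, and it lies in reverse orientation relative to the promoter segment. The catalogue names the yeast selectable marker as gentamicin; kanMX cassettes are generally selected with the related aminoglycoside G418 (geneticin). Downstream sits the S. pombe nmt1 promoter, spanning -1163 to +6 of the locus and carrying a 4 bp TATA deletion about 100 bp from its 3' end. This deletion defines the attenuated P41 version of the thiamine-repressible promoter. GFP follows the promoter, and the record also lists an ADH1 terminator on that side. The promoter segment is bounded by intact BglII and PacI sites.

Amplifying the cassette with primers bearing homology to a target locus and integrating it upstream of a gene's coding sequence would place that gene under the reduced-strength nmt1 promoter and fuse GFP to its N terminus. This allows controlled expression and localisation studies of the tagged protein.
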