Addgene plasmid #39290: pFA6a-kanMX6-P41nmt1-GFP
Depositing lab: Jurg Bahler & John Pringle. Publication: Heterologous modules for efficient and versatile PCR-based gene targeting in Schizosaccharomyces pombe. Bahler J, Wu JQ, Longtine MS, Shah NG, McKenzie A 3rd, Steever AB, Wach A, Philippsen P, Pringle JR. Yeast. 1998 Jul;14(10):943-51. 10.1002/(SICI)1097-0061(199807)14:10<943::AID-YEA292>3.0.CO;2-Y PubMed 9717240.
Backbone
  Vector backbone: pFA6a
  Backbone size w/o insert (bp): 3500
  Vector type: Yeast genomic targeting
  Selectable markers: Gentamicin
Growth in bacteria
  Bacterial resistance: Ampicillin, 100 μg/mL
  Growth temperature: 37°C
  Growth strain: DH5alpha
  Copy number: Unknown
Gene/Insert
  Gene/Insert name: nmt1 promoter
  Species: S. pombe (fission yeast)
  Insert size (bp): 2900
  Mutation: -1163 to +6 of nmt1 locus with a 4bp deletion (TATA) ~100bp from 3' end of promoter
  Entrez Gene: nmt1 (a.k.a. SPCC1223.02)
  Tag / fusion protein: A. gossypii translation elongation factor 1a gene terminator (N terminal on insert); KanR reverse orientation (N terminal on insert); A. gossypii translation elongation factor 1a gene promoter (N terminal on insert); GFP (C terminal on insert); TADH1 (C terminal on insert)
  Cloning method: Restriction Enzyme; 5′ cloning site BglII (not destroyed); 3′ cloning site PacI (not destroyed)
  Sequencing primers: 5′ Sp6_primer; 3′ T7_promoter
Terms and licenses: Academic/Nonprofit Terms; Industry Terms: Not Available to Industry
Depositor comments: Use GFP reverse primer to verify mutation in nmt1 promoter
How to cite: pFA6a-kanMX6-P41nmt1-GFP was a gift from Jurg Bahler & John Pringle (Addgene plasmid # 39290 ; http://n2t.net/addgene:39290 ; RRID:Addgene_39290)
